Addgene plasmid #46879: pMA3211
Purpose: (Empty Backbone) Lentiviral vector for Tet-inducible expression. Puromycin-resistance
Depositing lab: Mikhail Alexeyev & Troy Stevens. Depositing organization: University of South Alabama. Publication: Pseudomonas aeruginosa exotoxin Y is a promiscuous cyclase that increases endothelial tau phosphorylation and permeability. Ochoa CD, Alexeyev M, Pastukh V, Balczon R, Stevens T. J Biol Chem. 2012 Jul 20;287(30):25407-18. doi: 10.1074/jbc.M111.301440. Epub 2012 May 25. PubMed 22637478.
Backbone
  Vector backbone: pMA3211
  Backbone manufacturer: Homemade
  Backbone size (bp): 6642
  Vector type: Lentiviral
  Promoter: TRE-Tight
  Selectable markers: Puromycin
Growth in bacteria
  Bacterial resistance: Ampicillin, 100 μg/mL
  Growth temperature: 37°C
  Growth strain: Stbl3
  Copy number: High Copy
Gene/Insert
  Cloning method: Restriction Enzyme
  Sequencing primers: 5′ ctatagtgaatagagttagg
Terms and licenses: Academic/Nonprofit Terms; Industry Terms: Not Available to Industry
How to cite: pMA3211 was a gift from Mikhail Alexeyev & Troy Stevens (Addgene plasmid # 46879 ; http://n2t.net/addgene:46879 ; RRID:Addgene_46879)
