[The description below was written by a language model from this plasmid's Addgene catalogue record and pLannotate feature annotations shown in this document.]
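Description:
pMA3211 is a 6,642 bp HIV-1-derived lentiviral transfer vector supplied as an empty backbone for tetracycline-inducible expression of a gene of interest. In bacteria it is maintained through a high-copy ColE1/pUC-type origin and selected with ampicillin via the bla gene and its native promoter; a small remnant of the pBR322 bom region is also annotated.

The viral portion begins with a CMV enhancer/promoter fused to a truncated 5' LTR, a chimeric arrangement that drives production of genomic RNA in packaging cells without relying on Tat. This is followed by the Ψ packaging signal with an adjoining gag fragment, the Rev response element for Rev-dependent nuclear export of the unspliced genome, and the cPPT/CTS element, which aids nuclear import and transduction efficiency. The expression cassette consists of the TRE-Tight promoter (seven tet operators upstream of a minimal CMV promoter) followed by pBluescript-derived multiple cloning site fragments, into which an insert is placed by restriction cloning. Immediately downstream, an SV40 enhancer/early promoter drives puromycin N-acetyltransferase, allowing constitutive selection of transduced mammalian cells independently of induction. The cassette ends with a nef fragment and a truncated LTR that serves as the 3' LTR.

No tetracycline transactivator is annotated on this plasmid, so induction requires tTA or rtTA supplied from a separate construct or cell line. No WPRE is annotated either. Packaging functions must be provided in trans. The vector is intended for generating stable, puromycin-selected cell populations with doxycycline-regulated transgene expression, which is useful for potentially toxic gene products.
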