Features (pLannotate 1.2.2; 20 found; start..end, strand, type, name):
     35..87      -  misc_feature   bom (fragment): basis of mobility region from pBR322
    326..629     +  enhancer       CMV enhancer: human cytomegalovirus immediate early enhancer
    630..822     +  promoter       CMV promoter (fragment): human cytomegalovirus (CMV) immediate early promoter
    821..988     +  LTR            5' LTR (truncated) (fragment): truncated 5' long terminal repeat (LTR) from HIV-1
   1035..1160    +  misc_feature   HIV-1 Ψ: packaging signal of human immunodeficiency virus type 1
   1144..1480    +  CDS            HIV-1 gag (fragment): gag protein from human immunodeficiency virus 1; gag
   1657..1890    +  misc_feature   RRE: The Rev response element (RRE) of HIV-1 allows for Rev-dependent mRNA export from the nucleus to the cytoplasm.
   2267..2367    +  CDS            Rev (fragment): human immunodeficiency virus 1 (HIV-1) Rev protein; rev; enhances nuclear export of unspliced and incompletely spliced viral mRNAs
   2413..2530    +  misc_feature   cPPT/CTS: central polypurine tract and central termination sequence of HIV-1
   2616..2930    +  promoter       tight TRE promoter: Tet-responsive promoter PTight, consisting of seven tet operator sequences followed by the minimal CMV promoter
   2935..2988    +  misc_feature   MCS (fragment): pBluescript multiple cloning site
   3005..3063    +  misc_feature   MCS (fragment): pBluescript multiple cloning site
   3067..3085    -  misc_feature   MCS (fragment): pBluescript multiple cloning site
   3099..3428    +  promoter       SV40 promoter: SV40 enhancer and early promoter
   3442..4041    +  CDS            PuroR: puromycin N-acetyltransferase; pac from Streptomyces alboniger; confers resistance to puromycin
   4141..4641    +  CDS            nef (fragment): NEF_HV1LA - Experimental evidence at protein level: Swiss-Prot protein existence level 1. Extracellular Nef protein targets CD4(+) T-lymphocytes for apoptosis by interacting with CXCR4 surface receptors. From Human immunodeficiency virus type 1 group M subtype B (isolate Lai) (HIV-1).
   4648..4828    +  LTR            5' LTR (truncated): truncated 5' long terminal repeat (LTR) from HIV-1
   4890..5478    -  rep_origin     ori: high-copy-number ColE1/pMB1/pBR322/pUC origin of replication
   5649..6509    -  CDS            AmpR: β-lactamase; bla; confers resistance to ampicillin, carbenicillin, and related antibiotics
   6510..6614    -  promoter       AmpR promoter: bla
>Addgene plasmid #46879 | pMA3211 | depositor full sequence | sequence record 66410 | pMA3211 sequence 6642 bps
GTCGATCGACGGATCGGGAGATCTCCCGATCCCCTATGGTGCACTCTCAGTACAATCTGCTCTGATGCCG
CATAGTTAAGCCAGTATCTGCTCCCTGCTTGTGTGTTGGAGGTCGCTGAGTAGTGCGCGAGCAAAATTTA
AGCTACAACAAGGCAAGGCTTGACCGACAATTGCATGAAGAATCTGCTTAGGGTTAGGCGTTTTGCGCTG
CTTCGCGATGTACGGGCCAGATATACGCGCGCGTTGACATTGATTATTGACTAGCTAGTTATTAATAGTA
ATCAATTACGGGGTCATTAGTTCATAGCCCATATATGGAGTTCCGCGTTACATAACTTACGGTAAATGGC
CCGCCTGGCTGACCGCCCAACGACCCCCGCCCATTGACGTCAATAATGACGTATGTTCCCATAGTAACGC
CAATAGGGACTTTCCATTGACGTCAATGGGTGGAGTATTTACGGTAAACTGCCCACTTGGCAGTACATCA
AGTGTATCATATGCCAAGTACGCCCCCTATTGACGTCAATGACGGTAAATGGCCCGCCTGGCATTATGCC
CAGTACATGACCTTATGGGACTTTCCTACTTGGCAGTACATCTACGTATTAGTCATCGCTATTACCATGG
TGATGCGGTTTTGGCAGTACATCAATGGGCGTGGATAGCGGTTTGACTCACGGGGATTTCCAAGTCTCCA
CCCCATTGACGTCAATGGGAGTTTGTTTTGGCACCAAAATCAACGGGACTTTCCAAAATGTCGTAACAAC
TCCGCCCCATTGACGCAAATGGGCGGTAGGCGTGTACGGTGGGAGGTCTATAGACCAGATCTGAGCCTGG
GAGCTCTCTGGCTAACTAGGGAACCCACTGCTTAAGCCTCAATAAAGCTTGCCTTGAGTGCTTCAAGTAG
TGTGTGCCCGTCTGTTGTGTGACTCTGGTAACTAGAGATCCCTCAGACCCTTTTAGTCAGTGTGGAAAAT
CTCTAGCAGTGGCGCCCGAACAGGGACTTGAAAGCGAAAGGGAAACCAGAGGAGCTCTCTCGACGCAGGA
CTCGGCTTGCTGAAGCGCGCACGGCAAGAGGCGAGGGGCGGCGACTGGTGAGTACGCCAAAAATTTTGAC
TAGCGGAGGCTAGAAGGAGAGAGATGGGTGCGAGAGCGTCAGTATTAAGCGGGGGAGAATTAGATCGCGA
TGGGAAAAAATTCGGTTAAGGCCAGGGGGAAAGAAAAAATATAAATAAACATATAGTATGGGCAAGCAGG
GAGCTAGAACGATTCGCAGTTAATCCTGGCCTGTTAGAAACATCAGAAGGCTGTAGACAAATACTGGGAC
AGCTACAACCATCCCTTCAGACAGGATCAGAAGAACTTAGATCATTATATAATACAGTAGCAACCCTCTA
TTGTGTGCATCAAAGGATAGAGATAAAAGACACCAAGGAAGCTTTAGACAAGATAGAGGAAGAGCAAAAC
AAAAGTAAGACCACCGCACAGCAAGCGGCCGGCCGCGCTGATCTTCAGACCTGGAGGAGGAGATATGAGG
GACAATTGGAGAAGTGAATTATATAAATATAAAGTAGTAAAAATTGAACCATTAGGAGTAGCACCCACCA
AGGCAAAGAGAAGAGTGGTGCAGAGAGAAAAAAGAGCAGTGGGAATAGGAGCTTTGTTCCTTGGGTTCTT
GGGAGCAGCAGGAAGCACTATGGGCGCAGCGTCAATGACGCTGACGGTACAGGCCAGACAATTATTGTCT
GGTATAGTGCAGCAGCAGAACAATTTGCTGAGGGCTATTGAGGCGCAACAGCATCTGTTGCAACTCACAG
TCTGGGGCATCAAGCAGCTCCAGGCAAGAATCCTGGCTGTGGAAAGATACCTAAAGGATCAACAGCTCCT
GGGGATTTGGGGTTGCTCTGGAAAACTCATTTGCACCACTGCTGTGCCTTGGAATGCTAGTTGGAGTAAT
AAATCTCTGGAACAGATTTGGAATCACACGACCTGGATGGAGTGGGACAGAGAAATTAACAATTACACAA
GCTTAATACACTCCTTAATTGAAGAATCGCAAAACCAGCAAGAAAAGAATGAACAAGAATTATTGGAATT
AGATAAATGGGCAAGTTTGTGGAATTGGTTTAACATAACAAATTGGCTGTGGTATATAAAATTATTCATA
ATGATAGTAGGAGGCTTGGTAGGTTTAAGAATAGTTTTTGCTGTACTTTCTATAGTGAATAGAGTTAGGC
AGGGATATTCACCATTATCGTTTCAGACCCACCTCCCAACCCCGAGGGGACCCGACAGGCCCGAAGGAAT
AGAAGAAGAAGGTGGAGAGAGAGACAGAGACAGATCCATTCGATTAGTGAACGGATCGGCACTGCGTGCG
CCAATTCGACAAATGGCAGTATTCATCCACAATTTTAAAAGAAAAGGGGGGATTGGGGGGTACAGTGCAG
GGGAAAGAATAGTAGACATAATAGCAACAGACATACAAACTAAAGAATTACAAAAACAAATTACAAAAAT
TCAAAATTTTCGGGTTTATTACAGGGACAGCAGAGATCCAGTTTGGTTAGTACCGGGCCGGCCCGCTCTA
GCTAGACGTATTACCGCCAGACCTCGAGTTTACTCCCTATCAGTGATAGAGAACGTATGTCGAGTTTACT
CCCTATCAGTGATAGAGAACGATGTCGAGTTTACTCCCTATCAGTGATAGAGAACGTATGTCGAGTTTAC
TCCCTATCAGTGATAGAGAACGTATGTCGAGTTTACTCCCTATCAGTGATAGAGAACGTATGTCGAGTTT
ATCCCTATCAGTGATAGAGAACGTATGTCGAGTTTACTCCCTATCAGTGATAGAGAACGTATGTCGAGGT
AGGCGTGTACGGTGGGAGGCCTATATAAGCAGAGCTCGTTTAGTGAACCGTCAGATCGCCTGGAGAATTC
GATATCAAGCTTATCGATACCGTCGACCTCGAGGGGGGGCCCGGTACCGAGGACGCGTCAATTCGAGCTC
CACCGCGGTGGCGGCCGCTCTAGAACTAGTGGATCCCCCGGGCTGCAGGAATTGATGGCCGCCACCGCGG
TGGAGGACCCTGTGGAATGTGTGTCAGTTAGGGTGTGGAAAGTCCCCAGGCTCCCCAGCAGGCAGAAGTA
TGCAAAGCATGCATCTCAATTAGTCAGCAACCAGGTGTGGAAAGTCCCCAGGCTCCCCAGCAGGCAGAAG
TATGCAAAGCATGCATCTCAATTAGTCAGCAACCATAGTCCCGCCCCTAACTCCGCCCATCCCGCCCCTA
ACTCCGCCCAGTTCCGCCCATTCTCCGCCCCATGGCTGACTAATTTTTTTTATTTATGCAGAGGCCGAGG
CCGCCTCGGCCTCTGAGCTATTCCAGAAGTAGTGAGGAGGCTTTTTTGGAGGCCTAGGCTTTTGCAAAAA
GCTAGCTTACCATGACCGAGTACAAGCCCACGGTGCGCCTCGCCACCCGCGACGACGTCCCCAGGGCCGT
ACGCACCCTCGCCGCCGCGTTCGCCGACTACCCCGCCACGCGCCACACCGTCGATCCGGACCGCCACATC
GAGCGGGTCACCGAGCTGCAAGAACTCTTCCTCACGCGCGTCGGGCTCGACATCGGCAAGGTGTGGGTCG
CGGACGACGGCGCCGCGGTGGCGGTCTGGACCACGCCGGAGAGCGTCGAAGCGGGGGCGGTGTTCGCCGA
GATCGGCCCGCGCATGGCCGAGTTGAGCGGTTCCCGGCTGGCCGCGCAGCAACAGATGGAAGGCCTCCTG
GCGCCGCACCGGCCCAAGGAGCCCGCGTGGTTCCTGGCCACCGTCGGCGTCTCGCCCGACCACCAGGGCA
AGGGTCTGGGCAGCGCCGTCGTGCTCCCCGGAGTGGAGGCGGCCGAGCGCGCCGGGGTGCCCGCCTTCCT
GGAGACCTCCGCGCCCCGCAACCTCCCCTTCTACGAGCGGCTCGGCTTCACCGTCACCGCCGACGTCGAG
GTGCCCGAAGGACCGCGCACCTGGTGCATGACCCGCAAGCCCGGTGCCTGACGCCCGCCCCACGACCCGC
AGCGCCCGACCGAAAGGAGCGCACGACCCCATGCATCGATACCGTCAATTCGATTAAGTCGAGGGTCGAT
CGACCTCGATCGAGACCTAGAAAAACATGGAGCAATCACAAGTAGCAATACAGCAGCTACCAATGCTGAT
TGTGCCTGGCTAGAAGCACAAGAGGAGGAGGAGGTGGGTTTTCCAGTCACACCTCAGGTACCTTTAAGAC
CAATGACTTACAAGGCAGCTGTAGATCTTAGCCACTTTTTAAAAGAAAAGGGGGGACTGGAAGGGCTAAT
TCACTCCCAACGAAGACAAGATATCCTTGATCTGTGGATCTACCACACACAAGGCTACTTCCCTGATTGG
CAGAACTACACACCAGGGCCAGGGATCAGATATCCACTGACCTTTGGATGGTGCTACAAGCTAGTACCAG
TTGAGCAAGAGAAGGTAGAAGAAGCCAATGAAGGAGAGAACACCCGCTTGTTACACCCTGTGAGCCTGCA
TGGGATGGATGACCCGGAGAGAGAAGTATTAGAGTGGAGGTTTGACAGCCGCCTAGCATTTCATCACATG
GCCCGAGAGCTGCATCCGGACTGTACTGGGTCTCTCTGGTTAGACCAGATCTGAGCCTGGGAGCTCTCTG
GCTAACTAGGGAACCCACTGCTTAAGCCTCAATAAAGCTTGCCTTGAGTGCTTCAAGTAGTGTGTGCCCG
TCTGTTGTGTGACTCTGGTAACTAGAGATCCCTCAGACCCTTTTAGTCAGTGTGGAAAATCTCTAGCAGC
ATGTGAGCAAAAGGCCAGCAAAAGGCCAGGAACCGTAAAAAGGCCGCGTTGCTGGCGTTTTTCCATAGGC
TCCGCCCCCCTGACGAGCATCACAAAAATCGACGCTCAAGTCAGAGGTGGCGAAACCCGACAGGACTATA
AAGATACCAGGCGTTTCCCCCTGGAAGCTCCCTCGTGCGCTCTCCTGTTCCGACCCTGCCGCTTACCGGA
TACCTGTCCGCCTTTCTCCCTTCGGGAAGCGTGGCGCTTTCTCATAGCTCACGCTGTAGGTATCTCAGTT
CGGTGTAGGTCGTTCGCTCCAAGCTGGGCTGTGTGCACGAACCCCCCGTTCAGCCCGACCGCTGCGCCTT
ATCCGGTAACTATCGTCTTGAGTCCAACCCGGTAAGACACGACTTATCGCCACTGGCAGCAGCCACTGGT
AACAGGATTAGCAGAGCGAGGTATGTAGGCGGTGCTACAGAGTTCTTGAAGTGGTGGCCTAACTACGGCT
ACACTAGAAGAACAGTATTTGGTATCTGCGCTCTGCTGAAGCCAGTTACCTTCGGAAAAAGAGTTGGTAG
CTCTTGATCCGGCAAACAAACCACCGCTGGTAGCGGTGGTTTTTTTGTTTGCAAGCAGCAGATTACGCGC
AGAAAAAAAGGATCTCAAGAAGATCCTTTGATCTTTTCTACGGGGTCTGACGCTCAGTGGAACGAAAACT
CACGTTAAGGGATTTTGGTCATGAGATTATCAAAAAGGATCTTCACCTAGATCCTTTTAAATTAAAAATG
AAGTTTTAAATCAATCTAAAGTATATATGAGTAAACTTGGTCTGACAGTTACCAATGCTTAATCAGTGAG
GCACCTATCTCAGCGATCTGTCTATTTCGTTCATCCATAGTTGCCTGACTCCCCGTCGTGTAGATAACTA
CGATACGGGAGGGCTTACCATCTGGCCCCAGTGCTGCAATGATACCGCGAGACCCACGCTCACCGGCTCC
AGATTTATCAGCAATAAACCAGCCAGCCGGAAGGGCCGAGCGCAGAAGTGGTCCTGCAACTTTATCCGCC
TCCATCCAGTCTATTAATTGTTGCCGGGAAGCTAGAGTAAGTAGTTCGCCAGTTAATAGTTTGCGCAACG
TTGTTGCCATTGCTACAGGCATCGTGGTGTCACGCTCGTCGTTTGGTATGGCTTCATTCAGCTCCGGTTC
CCAACGATCAAGGCGAGTTACATGATCCCCCATGTTGTGCAAAAAAGCGGTTAGCTCCTTCGGTCCTCCG
ATCGTTGTCAGAAGTAAGTTGGCCGCAGTGTTATCACTCATGGTTATGGCAGCACTGCATAATTCTCTTA
CTGTCATGCCATCCGTAAGATGCTTTTCTGTGACTGGTGAGTACTCAACCAAGTCATTCTGAGAATAGTG
TATGCGGCGACCGAGTTGCTCTTGCCCGGCGTCAATACGGGATAATACCGCGCCACATAGCAGAACTTTA
AAAGTGCTCATCATTGGAAAACGTTCTTCGGGGCGAAAACTCTCAAGGATCTTACCGCTGTTGAGATCCA
GTTCGATGTAACCCACTCGTGCACCCAACTGATCTTCAGCATCTTTTACTTTCACCAGCGTTTCTGGGTG
AGCAAAAACAGGAAGGCAAAATGCCGCAAAAAAGGGAATAAGGGCGACACGGAAATGTTGAATACTCATA
CTCTTCCTTTTTCAATATTATTGAAGCATTTATCAGGGTTATTGTCTCATGAGCGGATACATATTTGAAT
GTATTTAGAAAAATAAACAAATAGGGGTTCCGCGCACATTTCCCCGAAAAGTGCCACCTGAC
