>Addgene plasmid #46879 | pMA3211 | addgene partial sequence | sequence record 68755 | puro-variant-R 5'-gtgggcttgtactcggtcat-3'
CTAGGCCTCCAAAAAAGCCTCCTCACTACTTCTGGAATAGCTCAGAGGCCGAGGCGGCCTCGGCCTCTGC
ATAAATAAAAAAAATTAGTCAGCCATGGGGCGGAGAATGGGCGGAACTGGGCGGAGTTAGGGGCGGGATG
GGCGGAGTTAGGGGCGGGACTATGGTTGCTGACTAATTGAGATGCATGCTTTGCATACTTCTGCCTGCTG
GGGAGCCTGGGGACTTTCCACACCTGGTTGCTGACTAATTGAGATGCATGCTTTGCATACTTCTGCCTGC
TGGGGAGCCTGGGGACTTTCCACACCCTAACTGACACACATTCCACAGGGTCCTCCACCGCGGTGGCGGC
CATCAATTCCTGCAGCCCGGGGGATCCACTAGTTCTAGAGCGGCCGCCACCGCGGTGGAGCTCGAATTGA
CGCGTCCTCGGTACCGGGCCCCCCCTCGAGGTCGACGGTATCGATAAGCTTGATATCGAATTCTCCAGGC
GATCTGACGGTTCACTAAACGAGCTCTGCTTATATAGGCCTCCCACCGTACAC
